Addgene plasmid #164451: CN1294-scAAV-hI56i-minBglobin-iCre-WPRE3-BGHpA
Purpose: Direct-expressing iCre AAV Virus
Depositing lab: Allen Institute for Brain Science & Jonathan Ting. Depositing organization: Allen Institute. Publication: Enhancer viruses for combinatorial cell-subclass-specific labeling. Graybuck LT, Daigle TL, Sedeno-Cortes AE, Walker M, Kalmbach B, Lenz GH, Morin E, Nguyen TN, Garren E, Bendrick JL, Kim TK, Zhou T, Mortrud M, Yao S, Siverts LA, Larsen R, Gore BB, Szelenyi ER, Trader C, Balaram P, van Velthoven CTJ, Chiang M, Mich JK, Dee N, Goldy J, Cetin AH, Smith K, Way SW, Esposito L, Yao Z, Gradinaru V, Sunkin SM, Lein E, Levi BP, Ting JT, Zeng H, Tasic B. Neuron. 2021 Mar 23. pii: S0896-6273(21)00159-8. doi: 10.1016/j.neuron.2021.03.011. PubMed 33789083.
Backbone
  Vector backbone: scAAV-hI56i-minBglobin-iCre-WPRE3-BGHpA
  Backbone manufacturer: Allen Institute for Brain Science
  Vector type: AAV
Growth in bacteria
  Bacterial resistance: Ampicillin, 100 μg/mL
  Growth temperature: 37°C
  Growth strain: NEB Stable
  Copy number: High Copy
Gene/Insert
  Gene/Insert name: iCre
  Species: Synthetic
  Insert size (bp): 1059
  Promoter: minBetaGlobin
  Cloning method: Ligation Independent Cloning
  Sequencing primers: 5′ AGCGCACGAGGGAGCTT; 3′ GAGCCACGGAATTGTCAGTG
Terms and licenses: Academic/Nonprofit Terms; Industry Terms: Not Available to Industry
Depositor comments: Funded by BRAIN initiative.
How to cite: CN1294-scAAV-hI56i-minBglobin-iCre-WPRE3-BGHpA was a gift from Allen Institute for Brain Science & Jonathan Ting (Addgene plasmid # 164451)
