[The description below was written by a language model from this plasmid's Addgene catalogue record and pLannotate feature annotations shown in this document.]
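Description:
CN1294-scAAV-hI56i-minBglobin-iCre-WPRE3-BGHpA is a self-complementary AAV transfer plasmid built to produce virus that directly expresses the codon-improved Cre recombinase iCre. It is maintained in E. coli through a high-copy ColE1/pUC-type origin and selected with ampicillin via the β-lactamase gene. The backbone also carries non-functional remnants of lacZα, lacI, rop and bom, along with a lac promoter/operator segment. These are cloning-vector leftovers and not part of the payload.

The payload lies between AAV2 inverted terminal repeats, which direct replication and packaging of the genome into capsids. As the name indicates, the hI56i enhancer sits upstream of a minimal β-globin promoter. A minimal promoter has little activity of its own, so in this arrangement the enhancer determines where expression occurs. Neither the enhancer nor the minimal promoter was annotated in the feature tables, but an unannotated stretch between the left ITR and the Cre coding sequence is consistent with their position. The record does not state which cell population hI56i targets, although the associated publication concerns enhancer viruses for cell-subclass-specific labeling in the brain.

Downstream of iCre are two short WPRE fragments, matching the truncated WPRE3 element that enhances transcript expression while saving packaging space. A bovine growth hormone polyadenylation signal follows. This compact design suits the reduced capacity of self-complementary AAV genomes.

The depositor sequence (5,155 nt) shows both ITRs as partial matches. The repository's sequencing result is shorter (5,037 nt) and annotates only one ITR, a difference located in the repeat region. The virus would typically be used to drive enhancer-restricted recombination of loxP-flanked alleles or Cre-dependent reporters.
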