Features (pLannotate 1.2.2; 16 found; start..end, strand, type, name):
     22..129     +  repeat_region  AAV2 ITR (fragment): inverted terminal repeat of adeno-associated virus serotype 2 inverted
    845..1870    +  CDS            cre: RECR_BPP1 - Experimental evidence at protein level: Swiss-Prot protein existence level 1. Catalyzes site-specific recombination between two 34-base- pair LOXP sites. Its role is to maintain the phage genome as a monomeric unit-copy plasmid in the lysogenic state. From Escherichia phage P1 (Bacteriophage P1).
   1907..2064    +  misc_feature   WPRE (fragment): woodchuck hepatitis virus posttranscriptional regulatory element
   2070..2150    +  misc_feature   WPRE (fragment): woodchuck hepatitis virus posttranscriptional regulatory element
   2160..2271    +  polyA_signal   bGH poly(A) signal: bovine growth hormone polyadenylation signal
   2367..2472    +  repeat_region  AAV2 ITR (fragment): inverted terminal repeat of adeno-associated virus serotype 2 inverted
   2506..2663    +  CDS            lacZα (fragment): LacZα fragment of β-galactosidase; lacZ fragment
   2669..2768    -  misc_feature   bom (fragment): basis of mobility region from pBR322
   2870..2905    -  CDS            rop (fragment): Rop protein, which maintains plasmids at low copy number; rop
   3000..3104    +  promoter       AmpR promoter: bla
   3105..3965    +  CDS            AmpR: β-lactamase; bla; confers resistance to ampicillin, carbenicillin, and related antibiotics
   4136..4724    +  rep_origin     ori: high-copy-number ColE1/pMB1/pBR322/pUC origin of replication
   4907..4999    +  CDS            lacI (fragment): lac repressor; lacI; The lac repressor binds to the lac operator to inhibit transcription in E. coli. This inhibition can be relieved by adding lactose or isopropyl-β-D-thiogalactopyranoside (IPTG).
   5012..5033    +  protein_bind   CAP binding site: CAP binding activates transcription in the presence of cAMP. E. coli catabolite activator protein
   5048..5078    +  promoter       lac promoter: promoter for the E. coli lac operon
   5086..5102    +  protein_bind   lac operator: The lac repressor binds to the lac operator to inhibit transcription in E. coli. This inhibition can be relieved by adding lactose or isopropyl-β-D-thiogalactopyranoside (IPTG). lac repressor encoded by lacI
>Addgene plasmid #164451 | CN1294-scAAV-hI56i-minBglobin-iCre-WPRE3-BGHpA | depositor full sequence | sequence record 319192 | Full Sequence
AAAGCTTCCCGGGGGGATCTGGGCCACTCCCTCTCTGCGCGCTCGCTCGCTCACTGAGGCCGGGCGACCA
AAGGTCGCCCGACGCCCGGGCTTTGCCCGGGCGGCCTCAGTGAGCGAGCGAGCGCGCAGAGAGGGAGTGG
CCAACTCCATCACTAGGGGTTCCTGGAGGGGTGGAGTCGTGACCTAGGACGCGTATAGGTACCGAGCTCT
ATGCACTCACAGTGGTTTGGCATGCATCTGGTGAATTTTTTTTAACGAAAAATTAGTGTTGGTTTCGATG
TATGGTAGCATTCTCCCTAACGTAATTTGAATAATTCAGCAAAGCCCCACTACCAGCTGTACTTCTGCAG
CCTCTTCCATTCTTTTCAGCATTATAATTTTGGTTAATTTTCAATTTTAGGTCCTACGTCTCTGCAATTT
GTGTATGAATAACAGAATAATTTCCCTCTTTTGTTTCGCCTTTCCTGTTCCTGAATCTAAATAAAGATGG
CTTTTTAGTATTAAAAGTGGAAGAAAATTACAGGTAATTATCTTTGACGGTAAAAACGCTGTAATCAGCG
GGCTACATGAAAAATTACTCTAATTATGGCTGCATTTAAGAGAATGGAAAAAAACCTTCTTGTGGATAAA
AACCTTAAATTGTCCCCAATGTCTGCTTCAAATTGGATGGCACTGCAGCTGGAGGCTTTGTTCAGAATTG
ATCCTGGGGAGCTACGAACCCAAAGTTTCACAGTAGGGAGCTCGGGCTGGGCATAAAAGTCAGGGCAGAG
CCATCTATTGCTTACATTTGCTTCTGGGATCCTTCGAAGCTAGCACCATGGTGCCCAAGAAGAAGAGGAA
AGTCTCCAACCTGCTGACTGTGCACCAAAACCTGCCTGCCCTCCCTGTGGATGCCACCTCTGATGAAGTC
AGGAAGAACCTGATGGACATGTTCAGGGACAGGCAGGCCTTCTCTGAACACACCTGGAAGATGCTCCTGT
CTGTGTGCAGATCCTGGGCTGCCTGGTGCAAGCTGAACAACAGGAAATGGTTCCCTGCTGAACCTGAGGA
TGTGAGGGACTACCTCCTGTACCTGCAAGCCAGAGGCCTGGCTGTGAAGACCATCCAACAGCACCTGGGC
CAGCTCAACATGCTGCACAGGAGATCTGGCCTGCCTCGCCCTTCTGACTCCAATGCTGTGTCCCTGGTGA
TGAGGAGAATCAGAAAGGAGAATGTGGATGCTGGGGAGAGAGCCAAGCAGGCCCTGGCCTTTGAACGCAC
TGACTTTGACCAAGTCAGATCCCTGATGGAGAACTCTGACAGATGCCAGGACATCAGGAACCTGGCCTTC
CTGGGCATTGCCTACAACACCCTGCTGCGCATTGCCGAAATTGCCAGAATCAGAGTGAAGGACATCTCCC
GCACCGATGGTGGGAGAATGCTGATCCACATTGGCAGGACCAAGACCCTGGTGTCCACAGCTGGTGTGGA
GAAGGCCCTGTCCCTGGGGGTTACCAAGCTGGTGGAGAGATGGATCTCTGTGTCTGGTGTGGCTGATGAC
CCCAACAACTACCTGTTCTGCCGGGTCAGAAAGAATGGTGTGGCTGCCCCTTCTGCCACCTCCCAACTGT
CCACCCGGGCCCTGGAAGGGATCTTTGAGGCCACCCACCGCCTGATCTATGGTGCCAAGGATGACTCTGG
GCAGAGATACCTGGCCTGGTCTGGCCACTCTGCCAGAGTGGGTGCTGCCAGGGACATGGCCAGGGCTGGT
GTGTCCATCCCTGAAATCATGCAGGCTGGTGGCTGGACCAATGTGAACATTGTGATGAACTACATCAGAA
ACCTGGACTCTGAGACTGGGGCCATGGTGAGGCTGCTCGAGGATGGGGACTAATGAGGCGCGCCGCGGCC
GCGAATTCGATATCATAATCAACCTCTGGATTACAAAATTTGTGAAAGATTGACTGGTATTCTTAACTAT
GTTGCTCCTTTTACGCTATGTGGATACGCTGCTTTAATGCCTTTGTATCATGCTATTGCTTCCCGTATGG
CTTTCATTTTCTCCTCCTTGTATAAATCCTGGTTAGTTCTTGCCACGGCGGAACTCATCGCCGCCTGCCT
TGCCCGCTGCTGGACAGGGGCTCGGCTGTTGGGCACTGACAATTCCGTGGCTCGAGCGACTGTGCCTTCT
AGTTGCCAGCCATCTGTTGTTTGCCCCTCCCCCGTGCCTTCCTTGACCCTGGAAGGTGCCACTCCCACTG
TCCTTTCCTAATAAAATGAGGAAATTGCATCGCATTGTCTGAGTAGGTGTCATTCTATTCTGGGGGGTGG
GGTGGGGCAGGACAGCAAGGGGGAGGATTGGGAAGACAATAGCAGGCATGACTAGTCCACTCCCTCTCTG
CGCGCTCGCTCGCTCACTGAGGCCGGGCGACCAAAGGTCGCCCGACGCCCGGGCTTTGCCCGGGCGGCCT
CAGTGAGCGAGCGAGCGCGCAGAGAGGGACAGATCCGGGCCCGCATGCGTCGACAATTCACTGGCCGTCG
TTTTACAACGTCGTGACTGGGAAAACCCTGGCGTTACCCAACTTAATCGCCTTGCAGCACATCCCCCTTT
CGCCAGCTGGCGTAATAGCGAAGAGGCCCGCACCGATCGCCCTTCCCAACAGTTGCGCAGCCTGAATGGC
GAATGGCGCCTGATGCGGTATTTTCTCCTTACGCATCTGTGCGGTATTTCACACCGCATATGGTGCACTC
TCAGTACAATCTGCTCTGATGCCGCATAGTTAAGCCAGCCCCGACACCCGCCAACACCCGCTGACGCGCC
CTGACGGGCTTGTCTGCTCCCGGCATCCGCTTACAGACAAGCTGTGACCGTCTCCGGGAGCTGCATGTGT
CAGAGGTTTTCACCGTCATCACCGAAACGCGCGAGACGAAAGGGCCTCGTGATACGCCTATTTTTATAGG
TTAATGTCATGATAATAATGGTTTCTTAGACGTCAGGTGGCACTTTTCGGGGAAATGTGCGCGGAACCCC
TATTTGTTTATTTTTCTAAATACATTCAAATATGTATCCGCTCATGAGACAATAACCCTGATAAATGCTT
CAATAATATTGAAAAAGGAAGAGTATGAGTATTCAACATTTCCGTGTCGCCCTTATTCCCTTTTTTGCGG
CATTTTGCCTTCCTGTTTTTGCTCACCCAGAAACGCTGGTGAAAGTAAAAGATGCTGAAGATCAGTTGGG
TGCACGAGTGGGTTACATCGAACTGGATCTCAACAGCGGTAAGATCCTTGAGAGTTTTCGCCCCGAAGAA
CGTTTTCCAATGATGAGCACTTTTAAAGTTCTGCTATGTGGCGCGGTATTATCCCGTATTGACGCCGGGC
AAGAGCAACTCGGTCGCCGCATACACTATTCTCAGAATGACTTGGTTGAGTACTCACCAGTCACAGAAAA
GCATCTTACGGATGGCATGACAGTAAGAGAATTATGCAGTGCTGCCATAACCATGAGTGATAACACTGCG
GCCAACTTACTTCTGACAACGATCGGAGGACCGAAGGAGCTAACCGCTTTTTTGCACAACATGGGGGATC
ATGTAACTCGCCTTGATCGTTGGGAACCGGAGCTGAATGAAGCCATACCAAACGACGAGCGTGACACCAC
GATGCCTGTAGCAATGGCAACAACGTTGCGCAAACTATTAACTGGCGAACTACTTACTCTAGCTTCCCGG
CAACAATTAATAGACTGGATGGAGGCGGATAAAGTTGCAGGACCACTTCTGCGCTCGGCCCTTCCGGCTG
GCTGGTTTATTGCTGATAAATCTGGAGCCGGTGAGCGTGGGTCTCGCGGTATCATTGCAGCACTGGGGCC
AGATGGTAAGCCCTCCCGTATCGTAGTTATCTACACGACGGGGAGTCAGGCAACTATGGATGAACGAAAT
AGACAGATCGCTGAGATAGGTGCCTCACTGATTAAGCATTGGTAACTGTCAGACCAAGTTTACTCATATA
TACTTTAGATTGATTTAAAACTTCATTTTTAATTTAAAAGGATCTAGGTGAAGATCCTTTTTGATAATCT
CATGACCAAAATCCCTTAACGTGAGTTTTCGTTCCACTGAGCGTCAGACCCCGTAGAAAAGATCAAAGGA
TCTTCTTGAGATCCTTTTTTTCTGCGCGTAATCTGCTGCTTGCAAACAAAAAAACCACCGCTACCAGCGG
TGGTTTGTTTGCCGGATCAAGAGCTACCAACTCTTTTTCCGAAGGTAACTGGCTTCAGCAGAGCGCAGAT
ACCAAATACTGTTCTTCTAGTGTAGCCGTAGTTAGGCCACCACTTCAAGAACTCTGTAGCACCGCCTACA
TACCTCGCTCTGCTAATCCTGTTACCAGTGGCTGCTGCCAGTGGCGATAAGTCGTGTCTTACCGGGTTGG
ACTCAAGACGATAGTTACCGGATAAGGCGCAGCGGTCGGGCTGAACGGGGGGTTCGTGCACACAGCCCAG
CTTGGAGCGAACGACCTACACCGAACTGAGATACCTACAGCGTGAGCTATGAGAAAGCGCCACGCTTCCC
GAAGGGAGAAAGGCGGACAGGTATCCGGTAAGCGGCAGGGTCGGAACAGGAGAGCGCACGAGGGAGCTTC
CAGGGGGAAACGCCTGGTATCTTTATAGTCCTGTCGGGTTTCGCCACCTCTGACTTGAGCGTCGATTTTT
GTGATGCTCGTCAGGGGGGCGGAGCCTATGGAAAAACGCCAGCAACGCGGCCTTTTTACGGTTCCTGGCC
TTTTGCTGGCCTTTTGCTCACATGTTCTTTCCTGCGTTATCCCCTGATTCTGTGGATAACCGTATTACCG
CCTTTGAGTGAGCTGATACCGCTCGCCGCAGCCGAACGACCGAGCGCAGCGAGTCAGTGAGCGAGGAAGC
GGAAGAGCGCCCAATACGCAAACCGCCTCTCCCCGCGCGTTGGCCGATTCATTAATGCAGCTGGCACGAC
AGGTTTCCCGACTGGAAAGCGGGCAGTGAGCGCAACGCAATTAATGTGAGTTAGCTCACTCATTAGGCAC
CCCAGGCTTTACACTTTATGCTTCCGGCTCGTATGTTGTGTGGAATTGTGAGCGGATAACAATTTCACAC
AGGAAACAGCTATGACCATGATTACGCCAAGCTCTCGAGATCTAG
