Features (pLannotate 1.2.2; 15 found; start..end, strand, type, name):
    176..287     -  polyA_signal   bGH poly(A) signal: bovine growth hormone polyadenylation signal
    297..377     -  misc_feature   WPRE (fragment): woodchuck hepatitis virus posttranscriptional regulatory element
    383..540     -  misc_feature   WPRE (fragment): woodchuck hepatitis virus posttranscriptional regulatory element
    577..1602    -  CDS            cre: RECR_BPP1 - Experimental evidence at protein level: Swiss-Prot protein existence level 1. Catalyzes site-specific recombination between two 34-base- pair LOXP sites. Its role is to maintain the phage genome as a monomeric unit-copy plasmid in the lysogenic state. From Escherichia phage P1 (Bacteriophage P1).
   2382..2398    -  protein_bind   lac operator: The lac repressor binds to the lac operator to inhibit transcription in E. coli. This inhibition can be relieved by adding lactose or isopropyl-β-D-thiogalactopyranoside (IPTG). lac repressor encoded by lacI
   2406..2436    -  promoter       lac promoter: promoter for the E. coli lac operon
   2451..2472    -  protein_bind   CAP binding site: CAP binding activates transcription in the presence of cAMP. E. coli catabolite activator protein
   2485..2577    -  CDS            lacI (fragment): lac repressor; lacI; The lac repressor binds to the lac operator to inhibit transcription in E. coli. This inhibition can be relieved by adding lactose or isopropyl-β-D-thiogalactopyranoside (IPTG).
   2760..3348    -  rep_origin     ori: high-copy-number ColE1/pMB1/pBR322/pUC origin of replication
   3519..4379    -  CDS            AmpR: β-lactamase; bla; confers resistance to ampicillin, carbenicillin, and related antibiotics
   4380..4484    -  promoter       AmpR promoter: bla
   4579..4614    +  CDS            rop (fragment): Rop protein, which maintains plasmids at low copy number; rop
   4716..4815    +  misc_feature   bom (fragment): basis of mobility region from pBR322
   4821..4978    -  CDS            lacZα (fragment): LacZα fragment of β-galactosidase; lacZ fragment
   5012..80      -  repeat_region  AAV2 ITR (fragment) (across the origin): inverted terminal repeat of adeno-associated virus serotype 2 inverted
>Addgene plasmid #164451 | CN1294-scAAV-hI56i-minBglobin-iCre-WPRE3-BGHpA | addgene full sequence | sequence record 325673 | Addgene NGS Result
CGCCCGGGCAAAGCCCGGGCGTCGGGCGACCTTTGGTCGCCCGGCCTCAGTGAGCGAGCGAGCGCGCAGA
GAGGGAGTGGACTAGTCATGCCTGCTATTGTCTTCCCAATCCTCCCCCTTGCTGTCCTGCCCCACCCCAC
CCCCCAGAATAGAATGACACCTACTCAGACAATGCGATGCAATTTCCTCATTTTATTAGGAAAGGACAGT
GGGAGTGGCACCTTCCAGGGTCAAGGAAGGCACGGGGGAGGGGCAAACAACAGATGGCTGGCAACTAGAA
GGCACAGTCGCTCGAGCCACGGAATTGTCAGTGCCCAACAGCCGAGCCCCTGTCCAGCAGCGGGCAAGGC
AGGCGGCGATGAGTTCCGCCGTGGCAAGAACTAACCAGGATTTATACAAGGAGGAGAAAATGAAAGCCAT
ACGGGAAGCAATAGCATGATACAAAGGCATTAAAGCAGCGTATCCACATAGCGTAAAAGGAGCAACATAG
TTAAGAATACCAGTCAATCTTTCACAAATTTTGTAATCCAGAGGTTGATTATGATATCGAATTCGCGGCC
GCGGCGCGCCTCATTAGTCCCCATCCTCGAGCAGCCTCACCATGGCCCCAGTCTCAGAGTCCAGGTTTCT
GATGTAGTTCATCACAATGTTCACATTGGTCCAGCCACCAGCCTGCATGATTTCAGGGATGGACACACCA
GCCCTGGCCATGTCCCTGGCAGCACCCACTCTGGCAGAGTGGCCAGACCAGGCCAGGTATCTCTGCCCAG
AGTCATCCTTGGCACCATAGATCAGGCGGTGGGTGGCCTCAAAGATCCCTTCCAGGGCCCGGGTGGACAG
TTGGGAGGTGGCAGAAGGGGCAGCCACACCATTCTTTCTGACCCGGCAGAACAGGTAGTTGTTGGGGTCA
TCAGCCACACCAGACACAGAGATCCATCTCTCCACCAGCTTGGTAACCCCCAGGGACAGGGCCTTCTCCA
CACCAGCTGTGGACACCAGGGTCTTGGTCCTGCCAATGTGGATCAGCATTCTCCCACCATCGGTGCGGGA
GATGTCCTTCACTCTGATTCTGGCAATTTCGGCAATGCGCAGCAGGGTGTTGTAGGCAATGCCCAGGAAG
GCCAGGTTCCTGATGTCCTGGCATCTGTCAGAGTTCTCCATCAGGGATCTGACTTGGTCAAAGTCAGTGC
GTTCAAAGGCCAGGGCCTGCTTGGCTCTCTCCCCAGCATCCACATTCTCCTTTCTGATTCTCCTCATCAC
CAGGGACACAGCATTGGAGTCAGAAGGGCGAGGCAGGCCAGATCTCCTGTGCAGCATGTTGAGCTGGCCC
AGGTGCTGTTGGATGGTCTTCACAGCCAGGCCTCTGGCTTGCAGGTACAGGAGGTAGTCCCTCACATCCT
CAGGTTCAGCAGGGAACCATTTCCTGTTGTTCAGCTTGCACCAGGCAGCCCAGGATCTGCACACAGACAG
GAGCATCTTCCAGGTGTGTTCAGAGAAGGCCTGCCTGTCCCTGAACATGTCCATCAGGTTCTTCCTGACT
TCATCAGAGGTGGCATCCACAGGGAGGGCAGGCAGGTTTTGGTGCACAGTCAGCAGGTTGGAGACTTTCC
TCTTCTTCTTGGGCACCATGGTGCTAGCTTCGAAGGATCCCAGAAGCAAATGTAAGCAATAGATGGCTCT
GCCCTGACTTTTATGCCCAGCCCGAGCTCCCTACTGTGAAACTTTGGGTTCGTAGCTCCCCAGGATCAAT
TCTGAACAAAGCCTCCAGCTGCAGTGCCATCCAATTTGAAGCAGACATTGGGGACAATTTAAGGTTTTTA
TCCACAAGAAGGTTTTTTTCCATTCTCTTAAATGCAGCCATAATTAGAGTAATTTTTCATGTAGCCCGCT
GATTACAGCGTTTTTACCGTCAAAGATAATTACCTGTAATTTTCTTCCACTTTTAATACTAAAAAGCCAT
CTTTATTTAGATTCAGGAACAGGAAAGGCGAAACAAAAGAGGGAAATTATTCTGTTATTCATACACAAAT
TGCAGAGACGTAGGACCTAAAATTGAAAATTAACCAAAATTATAATGCTGAAAAGAATGGAAGAGGCTGC
AGAAGTACAGCTGGTAGTGGGGCTTTGCTGAATTATTCAAATTACGTTAGGGAGAATGCTACCATACATC
GAAACCAACACTAATTTTTCGTTAAAAAAAATTCACCAGATGCATGCCAAACCACTGTGAGTGCATAGAG
CTCGGTACCTATACGCGTCCTAGGTCACGACTCMRYSMSYSMRSGARCSCSYAGWGAGGGAGTGGCCCAG
ATCCCCCCGGGAAGCTTTCTAGATCTCGAGAGCTTGGCGTAATCATGGTCATAGCTGTTTCCTGTGTGAA
ATTGTTATCCGCTCACAATTCCACACAACATACGAGCCGGAAGCATAAAGTGTAAAGCCTGGGGTGCCTA
ATGAGTGAGCTAACTCACATTAATTGCGTTGCGCTCACTGCCCGCTTTCCAGTCGGGAAACCTGTCGTGC
CAGCTGCATTAATGAATCGGCCAACGCGCGGGGAGAGGCGGTTTGCGTATTGGGCGCTCTTCCGCTTCCT
CGCTCACTGACTCGCTGCGCTCGGTCGTTCGGCTGCGGCGAGCGGTATCAGCTCACTCAAAGGCGGTAAT
ACGGTTATCCACAGAATCAGGGGATAACGCAGGAAAGAACATGTGAGCAAAAGGCCAGCAAAAGGCCAGG
AACCGTAAAAAGGCCGCGTTGCTGGCGTTTTTCCATAGGCTCCGCCCCCCTGACGAGCATCACAAAAATC
GACGCTCAAGTCAGAGGTGGCGAAACCCGACAGGACTATAAAGATACCAGGCGTTTCCCCCTGGAAGCTC
CCTCGTGCGCTCTCCTGTTCCGACCCTGCCGCTTACCGGATACCTGTCCGCCTTTCTCCCTTCGGGAAGC
GTGGCGCTTTCTCATAGCTCACGCTGTAGGTATCTCAGTTCGGTGTAGGTCGTTCGCTCCAAGCTGGGCT
GTGTGCACGAACCCCCCGTTCAGCCCGACCGCTGCGCCTTATCCGGTAACTATCGTCTTGAGTCCAACCC
GGTAAGACACGACTTATCGCCACTGGCAGCAGCCACTGGTAACAGGATTAGCAGAGCGAGGTATGTAGGC
GGTGCTACAGAGTTCTTGAAGTGGTGGCCTAACTACGGCTACACTAGAAGAACAGTATTTGGTATCTGCG
CTCTGCTGAAGCCAGTTACCTTCGGAAAAAGAGTTGGTAGCTCTTGATCCGGCAAACAAACCACCGCTGG
TAGCGGTGGTTTTTTTGTTTGCAAGCAGCAGATTACGCGCAGAAAAAAAGGATCTCAAGAAGATCCTTTG
ATCTTTTCTACGGGGTCTGACGCTCAGTGGAACGAAAACTCACGTTAAGGGATTTTGGTCATGAGATTAT
CAAAAAGGATCTTCACCTAGATCCTTTTAAATTAAAAATGAAGTTTTAAATCAATCTAAAGTATATATGA
GTAAACTTGGTCTGACAGTTACCAATGCTTAATCAGTGAGGCACCTATCTCAGCGATCTGTCTATTTCGT
TCATCCATAGTTGCCTGACTCCCCGTCGTGTAGATAACTACGATACGGGAGGGCTTACCATCTGGCCCCA
GTGCTGCAATGATACCGCGAGACCCACGCTCACCGGCTCCAGATTTATCAGCAATAAACCAGCCAGCCGG
AAGGGCCGAGCGCAGAAGTGGTCCTGCAACTTTATCCGCCTCCATCCAGTCTATTAATTGTTGCCGGGAA
GCTAGAGTAAGTAGTTCGCCAGTTAATAGTTTGCGCAACGTTGTTGCCATTGCTACAGGCATCGTGGTGT
CACGCTCGTCGTTTGGTATGGCTTCATTCAGCTCCGGTTCCCAACGATCAAGGCGAGTTACATGATCCCC
CATGTTGTGCAAAAAAGCGGTTAGCTCCTTCGGTCCTCCGATCGTTGTCAGAAGTAAGTTGGCCGCAGTG
TTATCACTCATGGTTATGGCAGCACTGCATAATTCTCTTACTGTCATGCCATCCGTAAGATGCTTTTCTG
TGACTGGTGAGTACTCAACCAAGTCATTCTGAGAATAGTGTATGCGGCGACCGAGTTGCTCTTGCCCGGC
GTCAATACGGGATAATACCGCGCCACATAGCAGAACTTTAAAAGTGCTCATCATTGGAAAACGTTCTTCG
GGGCGAAAACTCTCAAGGATCTTACCGCTGTTGAGATCCAGTTCGATGTAACCCACTCGTGCACCCAACT
GATCTTCAGCATCTTTTACTTTCACCAGCGTTTCTGGGTGAGCAAAAACAGGAAGGCAAAATGCCGCAAA
AAAGGGAATAAGGGCGACACGGAAATGTTGAATACTCATACTCTTCCTTTTTCAATATTATTGAAGCATT
TATCAGGGTTATTGTCTCATGAGCGGATACATATTTGAATGTATTTAGAAAAATAAACAAATAGGGGTTC
CGCGCACATTTCCCCGAAAAGTGCCACCTGACGTCTAAGAAACCATTATTATCATGACATTAACCTATAA
AAATAGGCGTATCACGAGGCCCTTTCGTCTCGCGCGTTTCGGTGATGACGGTGAAAACCTCTGACACATG
CAGCTCCCGGAGACGGTCACAGCTTGTCTGTAAGCGGATGCCGGGAGCAGACAAGCCCGTCAGGGCGCGT
CAGCGGGTGTTGGCGGGTGTCGGGGCTGGCTTAACTATGCGGCATCAGAGCAGATTGTACTGAGAGTGCA
CCATATGCGGTGTGAAATACCGCACAGATGCGTAAGGAGAAAATACCGCATCAGGCGCCATTCGCCATTC
AGGCTGCGCAACTGTTGGGAAGGGCGATCGGTGCGGGCCTCTTCGCTATTACGCCAGCTGGCGAAAGGGG
GATGTGCTGCAAGGCGATTAAGTTGGGTAACGCCAGGGTTTTCCCAGTCACGACGTTGTAAAACGACGGC
CAGTGAATTGTCGACGCATGCGGGCCCGGATCTGTCCCTCTCTGCGCGCTCGCTCGCTCACTGAGGC
